>Addgene plasmid #72550 | MSCV-NSD3-short del(280-342) | addgene full sequence | sequence record 135289 | Addgene assembled full plasmid sequence
TGAAAGACCCCACCTGTAGGTTTGGCAAGCTAGCTTAAGTAACGCCATTTTGCAAGGCATGGAAAATACA
TAACTGAGAATAGAGAAGTTCAGATCAAGGTTAGGAACAGAGAGACAGCAGAATATGGGCCAAACAGGAT
ATCTGTGGTAAGCAGTTCCTGCCCCGGCTCAGGGCCAAGAACAGATGGTCCCCAGATGCGGTCCCGCCCT
CAGCAGTTTCTAGAGAACCATCAGATGTTTCCAGGGTGCCCCAAGGACCTGAAATGACCCTGTGCCTTAT
TTGAACTAACCAATCAGTTCGCTTCTCGCTTCTGTTCGCGCGCTTCTGCTCCCCGAGCTCAATAAAAGAG
CCCACAACCCCTCACTCGGCGCGCCAGTCCTCCGATAGACTGCGTCGCCCGGGTACCCGTATTCCCAATA
AAGCCTCTTGCTGTTTGCATCCGAATCGTGGACTCGCTGATCCTTGGGAGGGTCTCCTCAGATTGATTGA
CTGCCCACCTCGGGGGTCTTTCATTTGGAGGTTCCACCGAGATTTGGAGACCCCTGCCCAGGGACCACCG
ACCCCCCCGCCGGGAGGTAAGCTGGCCAGCGGTCGTTTCGTGTCTGTCTCTGTCTTTGTGCGTGTTTGTG
CCGGCATCTAATGTTTGCGCCTGCGTCTGTACTAGTTAGCTAACTAGCTCTGTATCTGGCGGACCCGTGG
TGGAACTGACGAGTTCTGAACACCCGGCCGCAACCCTGGGAGACGTCCCAGGGACTTTGGGGGCCGTTTT
TGTGGCCCGACCTGAGGAAGGGAGTCGATGTGGAATCCGACCCCGTCAGGATATGTGGTTCTGGTAGGAG
ACGAGAACCTAAAACAGTTCCCGCCTCCGTCTGAATTTTTGCTTTCGGTTTGGAACCGAAGCCGCGCGTC
TTGTCTGCTGCAGCGCTGCAGCATCGTTCTGTGTTGTCTCTGTCTGACTGTGTTTCTGTATTTGTCTGAA
AATTAGGGCCAGACTGTTACCACTCCCTTAAGTTTGACCTTAGGTCACTGGAAAGATGTCGAGCGGATCG
CTCACAACCAGTCGGTAGATGTCAAGAAGAGACGTTGGGTTACCTTCTGCTCTGCAGAATGGCCAACCTT
TAACGTCGGATGGCCGCGAGACGGCACCTTTAACCGAGACCTCATCACCCAGGTTAAGATCAAGGTCTTT
TCACCTGGCCCGCATGGACACCCAGACCAGGTCCCCTACATCGTGACCTGGGAAGCCTTGGCTTTTGACC
CCCCTCCCTGGGTCAAGCCCTTTGTACACCCTAAGCCTCCGCCTCCTCTTCCTCCATCCGCCCCGTCTCT
CCCCCTTGAACCTCCTCGTTCGACCCCGCCTCGATCCTCCCTTTATCCAGCCCTCACTCCTTCTCTAGGC
GCCGGAATTAGATCCACCATGGATTTCTCTTTCTCTTTCATGCAAGGGATCATGGGAAACACAATTCAGC
AACCACCTCAACTCATTGACTCCGCCAACATCCGTCAGGAGGATGCCTTTGATAACAACAGTGACATTGC
TGAAGATGGTGGCCAGACACCATATGAAGCTACTTTGCAGCAAGGCTTTCAGTACCCAGCTACAACAGAA
GATCTTCCTCCACTCACAAATGGGTATCCATCATCAATCAGTGTGTATGAAACTCAAACCAAATACCAGT
CATATAATCAGTATCCTAATGGGTCAGCCAATGGCTTTGGTGCAGTTAGAAACTTTAGCCCCACTGACTA
TTATCATTCAGAAATTCCAAACACAAGACCACATGAAATTCTGGAAAAACCTTCCCCTCCACAGCCACCA
CCTCCTCCTTCGGTACCACAAACTGTGATTCCAAAGAAGACTGGCTCACCTGAAATTAAACTAAAAATAA
CCAAAACTATCCAGAATGGCAGGGAATTGTTTGAGTCTTCCCTTTGTGGAGACCTTTTAAATGAAGTACA
GGCAAGTGAGCACACGAAATCAAAGCATGAAAGCAGAAAAGAAAAGAGGAAAAAAAGCAACAAGCATGAC
TCATCAAGATCTGAAGAGCGCAAGTCACACAAAATCCCCAAATTAGAACCAGAGGAACAAAATAGACCAA
ATGAGAGGGTTGACACTGTATCAGAAAAACCAAGGGAAGAACCAGTACTAAAAGAGGAAGCCCCAGTTCA
GCCAATACTATCTTCTGTTCCAACAACGGAAGTGTCCACTGGTGTTAAGTTTCAGGTTGGCGATCTTGTG
TGGTCCAAGGTGGGAGCAACCAAACAAGCCAGCAATCACTCTGAGAAACAAAAGATTCGGAAACCCCGAC
CTCAGAGAGAACGTGCTCAGTGGGATATTGGCATTGCCCATGCAGAGAAAGCATTGAAAATGACTCGAGA
AGAAAGAATAGAACAGTATACTTTTATTTACATTGATAAACAGCCTGAAGAGGCTTTATCCCAAGCAAAA
AAGAGTGTTGCCTCCAAAACCGAAGTTAAAAAAACCCGACGACCAAGATCTGTGCTGAATACTCAGCCAG
AACAGACCAATGCAGGGGAGGTGGCCTCCTCACTCTCAAGTACTGAAATTCGGAGACATAGCCAGAGGCG
GCACACAAGTGCGGAAGAGGAAGAGCCACCGCCTGTTAAAATAGCCTGGAAAACTGCGGCAGCAAGGAAA
TCCTTACCAGCTTCCATTACGATGCACAAAGGGAGCCTGGATTTGCAGAAGTGTAACATGTCTCCAGTTG
TGAAAATTGAACAAGTGTTTGCTCTTCAGAATGCTACAGGGGATGGGAAATTTATCGATCAATTTGTTTA
TTCAACAAAGGGAATTGGTAACAAAACAGAAATAAGTGTCAGGGGGCAAGACAGGCTTATAATTTCTACA
CCAAACCAGAGAAATGAAAAGCCAACGCAGAGTGTATCATCTCCTGAAGCAACATCTGGTTCTACAGGCT
CAGTAGAAAAGAAGCAACAGAGAAGATCAATTAGAACTCGTTCTGAATCAGAGAAATCCACTGAGGTTGT
GCCAAAGAAGAAGATCAAAAAGGAGCAGGTTGAAACAGTTCCTCAGGCTACAGTGAAGACTGGATTACAG
AAAGGGTCGGCGGACCGGGGAGTGCAGGGCTCTGTCAGATTCAGTGACAGCTCCGTCTCCGCAGCGATTG
AGGAAACTGTGGACGGAGGCGATTACAAAGACCATGACGGTGATTATAAAGATCATGATATCGATTACAA
GGATGACGATGACAAGTGATGAGAATTCTACCGGGTAGGGGAGGCGCTTTTCCCAAGGCAGTCTGGAGCA
TGCGCTTTAGCAGCCCCGCTGGGCACTTGGCGCTACACAAGTGGCCTCTGGCCTCGCACACATTCCACAT
CCACCGGTAGGCGCCAACCGGCTCCGTTCTTTGGTGGCCCCTTCGCGCCACCTTCTACTCCTCCCCTAGT
CAGGAAGTTCCCCCCCGCCCCGCAGCTCGCGTCGTGCAGGACGTGACAAATGGAAGTAGCACGTCTCACT
AGTCTCGTGCAGATGGACAGCACCGCTGAGCAATGGAAGCGGGTAGGCCTTTGGGGCAGCGGCCAATAGC
AGCTTTGCTCCTTCGCTTTCTGGGCTCAGAGGCTGGGAAGGGGTGGGTCCGGGGGCGGGCTCAGGGGCGG
GCTCAGGGGCGGGGCGGGCGCCCGAAGGTCCTCCGGAGGCCCGGCATTCTGCACGCTTCAAAAGCGCACG
TCTGCCGCGCTGTTCTCCTCTTCCTCATCTCCGGGCCTTTCGACCTGCAGCCCAAGCTTACCATGACCGA
GTACAAGCCCACGGTGCGCCTCGCCACCCGCGACGACGTCCCCAGGGCCGTACGCACCCTCGCCGCCGCG
TTCGCCGACTACCCCGCCACGCGCCACACCGTCGATCCGGACCGCCACATCGAGCGGGTCACCGAGCTGC
AAGAACTCTTCCTCACGCGCGTCGGGCTCGACATCGGCAAGGTGTGGGTCGCGGACGACGGCGCCGCGGT
GGCGGTCTGGACCACGCCGGAGAGCGTCGAAGCGGGGGCGGTGTTCGCCGAGATCGGCCCGCGCATGGCC
GAGTTGAGCGGTTCCCGGCTGGCCGCGCAGCAACAGATGGAAGGCCTCCTGGCGCCGCACCGGCCCAAGG
AGCCCGCGTGGTTCCTGGCCACCGTCGGCGTCTCGCCCGACCACCAGGGCAAGGGTCTGGGCAGCGCCGT
CGTGCTCCCCGGAGTGGAGGCGGCCGAGCGCGCCGGGGTGCCCGCCTTCCTGGAGACCTCCGCGCCCCGC
AACCTCCCCTTCTACGAGCGGCTCGGCTTCACCGTCACCGCCGACGTCGAGGTGCCCGAAGGACCGCGCA
CCTGGTGCATGACCCGCAAGCCCGGTGCCTGACGCCCGCCCCACGACCCGCAGCGCCCGACCGAAAGGAG
CGCACGACCCCATGCATCCAATTCCGCCCCCCCCCCCTAACGTTACTGGCCGAAGCCGCTTGGAATAAGG
CCGGTGTGCGTTTGTCTATATGTTATTTTCCACCATATTGCCGTCTTTTGGCAATGTGAGGGCCCGGAAA
CCTGGCCCTGTCTTCTTGACGAGCATTCCTAGGGGTCTTTCCCCTCTCGCCAAAGGAATGCAAGGTCTGT
TGAATGTCGTGAAGGAAGCAGTTCCTCTGGAAGCTTCTTGAAGACAAACAACGTCTGTAGCGACCCTTTG
CAGGCAGCGGAACCCCCCACCTGGCGACAGGTGCCTCTGCGGCCAAAAGCCACGTGTATAAGATACACCT
GCAAAGGCGGCACAACCCCAGTGCCACGTTGTGAGTTGGATAGTTGTGGAAAGAGTCAAATGGCTCTCCT
CAAGCGTATTCAACAAGGGGCTGAAGGATGCCCAGAAGGTACCCCATTGTATGGGATCTGATCTGGGGCC
TCGGTGCACATGCTTTACATGTGTTTAGTCGAGGTTAAAAAAACGTCTAGGCCCCCCGAACCACGGGGAC
GTGGTTTTCCTTTGAAAAACACGATGATAATATGGCCACAACCATGGTGAGCAAGGGCGAGGAGCTGTTC
ACCGGGGTGGTGCCCATCCTGGTCGAGCTGGACGGCGACGTAAACGGCCACAAGTTCAGCGTGTCTGGCG
AGGGCGAGGGCGATGCCACCTACGGCAAGCTGACCCTGAAGTTCATCTGCACCACCGGCAAGCTGCCCGT
GCCCTGGCCCACCCTCGTGACCACCCTGACCTACGGCGTGCAGTGCTTCAGCCGCTACCCCGACCACATG
AAGCAGCACGACTTCTTCAAGTCCGCCATGCCCGAAGGCTACGTCCAGGAGCGCACCATCTTCTTCAAGG
ACGACGGCAACTACAAGACCCGCGCCGAGGTGAAGTTCGAGGGCGACACCCTGGTGAACCGCATCGAGCT
GAAGGGCATCGACTTCAAGGAGGACGGCAACATCCTGGGGCACAAGCTGGAGTACAACTACAACAGCCAC
AACGTCTATATCATGGCCGACAAGCAGAAGAACGGCATCAAGGCGAACTTCAAGATCCGCCACAACATCG
AGGACGGCAGCGTGCAGCTCGCCGACCACTACCAGCAGAACACCCCCATCGGCGACGGCCCCGTGCTGCT
GCCCGACAACCACTACCTGAGCACCCAGTCCGCCCTGAGCAAAGACCCCAACGAGAAGCGCGATCACATG
GTCCTGCTGGAGTTCGTGACCGCCGCCGGGATCACTCTCGGCATGGACGAGCTGTACAAGTAATGAATTA
ATTAAGAATTATCAAGCTTATCGATACCGTCGACCTGCAGCCAAGCTTATCGATAAAATAAAAGATTTTA
TTTAGTCTCCAGAAAAAGGGGGGAATGAAAGACCCCACCTGTAGGTTTGGCAAGCTAGCTTAAGTAACGC
CATTTTGCAAGGCATGGAAAATACATAACTGAGAATAGAGAAGTTCAGATCAAGGTTAGGAACAGAGAGA
CAGCAGAATATGGGCCAAACAGGATATCTGTGGTAAGCAGTTCCTGCCCCGGCTCAGGGCCAAGAACAGA
TGGTCCCCAGATGCGGTCCCGCCCTCAGCAGTTTCTAGAGAACCATCAGATGTTTCCAGGGTGCCCCAAG
GACCTGAAATGACCCTGTGCCTTATTTGAACTAACCAATCAGTTCGCTTCTCGCTTCTGTTCGCGCGCTT
CTGCTCCCCGAGCTCAATAAAAGAGCCCACAACCCCTCACTCGGCGCGCCAGTCCTCCGATAGACTGCGT
CGCCCGGGTACCCGTGTATCCAATAAACCCTCTTGCAGTTGCATCCGACTTGTGGTCTCGCTGTTCCTTG
GGAGGGTCTCCTCTGAGTGATTGACTACCCGTCAGCGGGGGTCTTTCATGGGTAACAGTTTCTTGAAGTT
GGAGAACAACATTCTGAGGGTAGGAGTCGAATATTAAGTAATCCTGACTCAATTAGCCACTGTTTTGAAT
CCACATACTCCAATACTCCTGAAATAGTTCATTATGGACAGCGCAGAAGAGCTGGGGAGAATTAATTCGT
AATCATGGTCATAGCTGTTTCCTGTGTGAAATTGTTATCCGCTCACAATTCCACACAACATACGAGCCGG
AAGCATAAAGTGTAAAGCCTGGGGTGCCTAATGAGTGAGCTAACTCACATTAATTGCGTTGCGCTCACTG
CCCGCTTTCCAGTCGGGAAACCTGTCGTGCCAGCTGCATTAATGAATCGGCCAACGCGCGGGGAGAGGCG
GTTTGCGTATTGGGCGCTCTTCCGCTTCCTCGCTCACTGACTCGCTGCGCTCGGTCGTTCGGCTGCGGCG
AGCGGTATCAGCTCACTCAAAGGCGGTAATACGGTTATCCACAGAATCAGGGGATAACGCAGGAAAGAAC
ATGTGAGCAAAAGGCCAGCAAAAGGCCAGGAACCGTAAAAAGGCCGCGTTGCTGGCGTTTTTCCATAGGC
TCCGCCCCCCTGACGAGCATCACAAAAATCGACGCTCAAGTCAGAGGTGGCGAAACCCGACAGGACTATA
AAGATACCAGGCGTTTCCCCCTGGAAGCTCCCTCGTGCGCTCTCCTGTTCCGACCCTGCCGCTTACCGGA
TACCTGTCCGCCTTTCTCCCTTCGGGAAGCGTGGCGCTTTCTCATAGCTCACGCTGTAGGTATCTCAGTT
CGGTGTAGGTCGTTCGCTCCAAGCTGGGCTGTGTGCACGAACCCCCCGTTCAGCCCGACCGCTGCGCCTT
ATCCGGTAACTATCGTCTTGAGTCCAACCCGGTAAGACACGACTTATCGCCACTGGCAGCAGCCACTGGT
AACAGGATTAGCAGAGCGAGGTATGTAGGCGGTGCTACAGAGTTCTTGAAGTGGTGGCCTAACTACGGCT
ACACTAGAAGGACAGTATTTGGTATCTGCGCTCTGCTGAAGCCAGTTACCTTCGGAAAAAGAGTTGGTAG
CTCTTGATCCGGCAAACAAACCACCGCTGGTAGCGGTGGTTTTTTTGTTTGCAAGCAGCAGATTACGCGC
AGAAAAAAAGGATCTCAAGAAGATCCTTTGATCTTTTCTACGGGGTCTGACGCTCAGTGGAACGAAAACT
CACGTTAAGGGATTTTGGTCATGAGATTATCAAAAAGGATCTTCACCTAGATCCTTTTAAATTAAAAATG
AAGTTTTAAATCAATCTAAAGTATATATGAGTAAACTTGGTCTGACAGTTACCAATGCTTAATCAGTGAG
GCACCTATCTCAGCGATCTGTCTATTTCGTTCATCCATAGTTGCCTGACTCCCCGTCGTGTAGATAACTA
CGATACGGGAGGGCTTACCATCTGGCCCCAGTGCTGCAATGATACCGCGAGACCCACGCTCACCGGCTCC
AGATTTATCAGCAATAAACCAGCCAGCCGGAAGGGCCGAGCGCAGAAGTGGTCCTGCAACTTTATCCGCC
TCCATCCAGTCTATTAATTGTTGCCGGGAAGCTAGAGTAAGTAGTTCGCCAGTTAATAGTTTGCGCAACG
TTGTTGCCATTGCTACAGGCATCGTGGTGTCACGCTCGTCGTTTGGTATGGCTTCATTCAGCTCCGGTTC
CCAACGATCAAGGCGAGTTACATGATCCCCCATGTTGTGCAAAAAAGCGGTTAGCTCCTTCGGTCCTCCG
ATCGTTGTCAGAAGTAAGTTGGCCGCAGTGTTATCACTCATGGTTATGGCAGCACTGCATAATTCTCTTA
CTGTCATGCCATCCGTAAGATGCTTTTCTGTGACTGGTGAGTACTCAACCAAGTCATTCTGAGAATAGTG
TATGCGGCGACCGAGTTGCTCTTGCCCGGCGTCAATACGGGATAATACCGCGCCACATAGCAGAACTTTA
AAAGTGCTCATCATTGGAAAACGTTCTTCGGGGCGAAAACTCTCAAGGATCTTACCGCTGTTGAGATCCA
GTTCGATGTAACCCACTCGTGCACCCAACTGATCTTCAGCATCTTTTACTTTCACCAGCGTTTCTGGGTG
AGCAAAAACAGGAAGGCAAAATGCCGCAAAAAAGGGAATAAGGGCGACACGGAAATGTTGAATACTCATA
CTCTTCCTTTTTCAATATTATTGAAGCATTTATCAGGGTTATTGTCTCATGAGCGGATACATATTTGAAT
GTATTTAGAAAAATAAACAAATAGGGGTTCCGCGCACATTTCCCCGAAAAGTGCCACCTGACGTCTAAGA
AACCATTATTATCATGACATTAACCTATAAAAATAGGCGTATCACGAGGCCCTTTCGTCTCGCGCGTTTC
GGTGATGACGGTGAAAACCTCTGACACATGCAGCTCCCGGAGACGGTCACAGCTTGTCTGTAAGCGGATG
CCGGGAGCAGACAAGCCCGTCAGGGCGCGTCAGCGGGTGTTGGCGGGTGTCGGGGCTGGCTTAACTATGC
GGCATCAGAGCAGATTGTACTGAGAGTGCACCATATGCGGTGTGAAATACCGCACAGATGCGTAAGGAGA
AAATACCGCATCAGGCGCCATTCGCCATTCAGGCTGCGCAACTGTTGGGAAGGGCGATCGGTGCGGGCCT
CTTCGCTATTACGCCAGCTGGCGAAAGGGGGATGTGCTGCAAGGCGATTAAGTTGGGTAACGCCAGGGTT
TTCCCAGTCACGACGTTGTAAAACGACGGCGCAAGGAATGGTGCATGCAAGGAGATGGCGCCCAACAGTC
CCCCGGCCACGGGGCCTGCCACCATACCCACGCCGAAACAAGCGCTCATGAGCCCGAAGTGGCGAGCCCG
ATCTTCCCCATCGGTGATGTCGGCGATATAGGCGCCAGCAACCGCACCTGTGGCGCCGGTGATGCCGGCC
ACGATGCGTCCGGCGTAGAGGCGATTAGTCCAATTTGTTAAAGACAGGATATCAGTGGTCCAGGCTCTAG
TTTTGACTCAACAATATCACCAGCTGAAGCCTATAGAGTACGAGCCATAGATAAAATAAAAGATTTTATT
TAGTCTCCAGAAAAAGGGGGGAA
Features (pLannotate 1.2.2; 23 found; start..end, strand, type, name):
    579..920     +  misc_feature   MESV Ψ: packaging signal of murine embryonic stem cell virus
    987..1403    +  CDS            gag (truncated): truncated Moloney murine leukemia virus (MMLV) gag gene lacking the start codon
   1419..3095    +  CDS            NSD3 (fragment): NSD3_HUMAN - Also known as WHSC1L1. Experimental evidence at protein level: Swiss-Prot protein existence level 1. Histone methyltransferase. Preferentially dimethylates 'Lys- 4' and 'Lys-27' of histone H3 forming H3K2me2 and H3K27me2. H3 'Lys-4' methylation represents a specific tag for epigenetic transcriptional activation, while 'Lys-27' is a mark for transcriptional repression. From Homo sapiens (Human).
   3174..3236    +  CDS            3xFLAG: three tandem FLAG® epitope tags, followed by an enterokinase cleavage site
   3253..3752    +  promoter       PGK promoter: mouse phosphoglycerate kinase 1 promoter
   3773..4372    +  CDS            PuroR: puromycin N-acetyltransferase; pac from Streptomyces alboniger; confers resistance to puromycin
   4538..5000    +  misc_feature   IRES: internal ribosome entry site (IRES) of the encephalomyocarditis virus (EMCV)
   5014..5733    +  CDS            EGFP: the original enhanced GFP (Yang et al., 1996) mammalian codon-optimized
   5750..5776    +  misc_feature   MCS (fragment): pBluescript multiple cloning site
   5835..6349    +  LTR            3' LTR: 3' long terminal repeat from murine embryonic stem cell virus
   6542..6558    -  protein_bind   lac operator: The lac repressor binds to the lac operator to inhibit transcription in E. coli. This inhibition can be relieved by adding lactose or isopropyl-β-D-thiogalactopyranoside (IPTG). lac repressor encoded by lacI
   6566..6596    -  promoter       lac promoter: promoter for the E. coli lac operon
   6611..6632    -  protein_bind   CAP binding site: CAP binding activates transcription in the presence of cAMP. E. coli catabolite activator protein
   6645..6737    -  CDS            lacI (fragment): lac repressor; lacI; The lac repressor binds to the lac operator to inhibit transcription in E. coli. This inhibition can be relieved by adding lactose or isopropyl-β-D-thiogalactopyranoside (IPTG).
   6920..7508    -  rep_origin     ori: high-copy-number ColE1/pMB1/pBR322/pUC origin of replication
   7679..8539    -  CDS            AmpR: β-lactamase; bla; confers resistance to ampicillin, carbenicillin, and related antibiotics
   8540..8644    -  promoter       AmpR promoter: bla
   8739..8774    +  CDS            rop (fragment): Rop protein, which maintains plasmids at low copy number; rop
   8876..8975    +  misc_feature   bom (fragment): basis of mobility region from pBR322
   8981..9130    -  CDS            lacZα (fragment): LacZα fragment of β-galactosidase; lacZ fragment
   9130..9331    -  CDS            TcR (fragment): tetracycline efflux protein; tet; confers resistance to tetracycline
   9332..9430    +  CDS            env (fragment): murine leukemia virus gPr80 envelope polyprotein precursor; env; proteolytically cleaved into gp70SU and p15TM subunits
   9472..515     +  LTR            5' LTR (across the origin): 5' long terminal repeat from murine embryonic stem cell virus
