[The description below was written by a language model from this plasmid's Addgene catalogue record and pLannotate feature annotations shown in this document.]
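Description:
MSCV-NSD3-short del(280-342) is a gammaretroviral mammalian expression vector built on the MSCV-PIG backbone, designed to deliver a deletion mutant of the short isoform of human NSD3 (also known as WHSC1L1) into mammalian cells. The proviral region is flanked by murine embryonic stem cell virus 5' and 3' LTRs and carries the MESV Ψ packaging signal together with a truncated, start-codon-less MMLV gag segment, which together allow the transcript to be packaged into retroviral particles when the viral proteins are supplied in trans. The 5' LTR serves as the promoter for the insert, an NSD3-short coding sequence lacking amino acids 280-342 and fused at its C terminus to a 3xFLAG epitope for detection or immunoprecipitation.

Downstream of the insert, a mouse PGK promoter drives a puromycin N-acetyltransferase gene followed by an EMCV IRES and EGFP, so that transduced cells can be both selected with puromycin and tracked by green fluorescence from a single bicistronic transcript. In bacteria the plasmid is maintained by a high-copy ColE1/pUC-type origin and selected through the β-lactamase (ampicillin resistance) gene; the remaining backbone annotations (lac promoter/operator and fragments of lacI, lacZα, rop, bom, TcR and env) are cloning remnants without a stated function.

The associated publication concerns NSD3-short as an adaptor linking BRD4 to the CHD8 chromatin remodeler, so this mutant most plausibly serves in domain-mapping comparisons with the full-length short isoform, although the record does not state what the deleted region does. The catalogue total size (6,500 bp) is inconsistent with the 9,473 nt assembled full sequence on which the feature table is based.
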