Addgene plasmid #72550: MSCV-NSD3-short del(280-342)
Purpose: expresses 3*FLAG tagged human NSD3-short with 280-342 aa deletion
Depositing lab: Christopher Vakoc. Depositing organization: Cold Spring Harbor Laboratory. Publication: NSD3-Short Is an Adaptor Protein that Couples BRD4 to the CHD8 Chromatin Remodeler. Shen C, Ipsaro JJ, Shi J, Milazzo JP, Wang E, Roe JS, Suzuki Y, Pappin DJ, Joshua-Tor L, Vakoc CR. Mol Cell. 2015 Nov 24. pii: S1097-2765(15)00824-2. doi: 10.1016/j.molcel.2015.10.033. PubMed 26626481.
Backbone
  Vector backbone: MSCV-PIG
  Backbone manufacturer: Addgene Plasmid #18751
  Backbone size w/o insert (bp): 6300
  Total vector size (bp): 6500
  Modifications to backbone: none
  Vector type: Mammalian Expression, Retroviral
  Selectable markers: Puromycin
Growth in bacteria
  Bacterial resistance: Ampicillin, 100 μg/mL
  Growth temperature: 37°C
  Growth strain: NEB Stable
  Copy number: High Copy
Gene/Insert
  Gene/Insert name: NSD3-short
  Species: H. sapiens (human)
  Insert size (bp): 1937
  Mutation: 280-342 aa deletion
  GenBank ID: NM_017778.2
  Entrez Gene: NSD3 (a.k.a. KMT3F, KMT3G, WHISTLE, WHSC1L1, pp14328)
  Promoter: LTR
  Tag / fusion protein: 3*FLAG (C terminal on insert)
  Cloning method: Ligation Independent Cloning
  Sequencing primers: 5′ MSCV
Terms and licenses: Academic/Nonprofit Terms; Industry Terms: Not Available to Industry
How to cite: MSCV-NSD3-short del(280-342) was a gift from Christopher Vakoc (Addgene plasmid # 72550 ; http://n2t.net/addgene:72550 ; RRID:Addgene_72550)
