>Addgene plasmid #72550 | MSCV-NSD3-short del(280-342) | depositor partial sequence | sequence record 133004 | MSCV-NSD3-short del(280-342) sequence 1210 bps
NNNNNNNNNNNNNNNNANANNNNNGAACAGTATACTTTTATTTACATTGATAAACAGCCTGAAGAGGCTT
TATCCCAAGCAAAAAAGAGTGTTGCCTCCAAAACCGAAGTTAAAAAAACCCGACGACCAAGATCTGTGCT
GAATACTCAGCCAGAACAGACCAATGCAGGGGAGGTGGCCTCCTCACTCTCAAGTACTGAAATTCGGAGA
CATAGCCAGAGGCGGCACACAAGTGCGGAAGAGGAAGAGCCACCGCCTGTTAAAATAGCCTGGAAAACTG
CGGCAGCAAGGAAATCCTTACCAGCTTCCATTACGATGCACAAAGGGAGCCTGGATTTGCAGAAGTGTAA
CATGTCTCCAGTTGTGAAAATTGAACAAGTGTTTGCTCTTCAGAATGCTACAGGGGATGGGAAATTTATC
GATCAATTTGTTTATTCAACAAAGGGAATTGGTAACAAAACAGAAATAAGTGTCAGGGGGCAAGACAGGC
TTATAATTTCTACACCAAACCAGAGAAATGAAAAGCCAACGCAGAGTGTATCATCTCCTGAAGCAACATC
TGGTTCTACAGGCTCAGTAGAAAAGAAGCAACAGAGAAGATCAATTAGAACTCGTTCTGAATCAGAGAAA
TCCACTGAGGTTGTGCCAAAGAAGAAGATCAAAAAGGAGCAGGTTGAAACAGTTCCTCAGGCTACAGTGA
AGACTGGATTACAGAAAGGGTCGGCGGACCGGGGAGTGCAGGGCTCTGTCAGATTCAGTGACAGCTCCGT
CTCCGCAGCGATTGAGGAAACTGTGGACGGAGGCGATTACAAAGACCATGACGGTGATTATAAAGATCAT
GATATCGATTACAAGGATGACGATGACAAGTGATGAGAATTCTACCGGGTAGGGGAGGCGCTTTTCCCAA
GGCAGTCTGGAGCATGCGCTTTAGCAGCCCCGCTGGGCACTTGGCGCTACACAAGTGGCCTCTGGCCTCG
CACACATTCCACATCCACCGGTAGGCGCCAACCGGCTCCGTTCTTTGGTGNGCCNTTCGCGCNNCCTTCT
ACTCCTCCCCTAGTCAGGAAGTNCCCCCCNGCCNGCAGCTCGCGTNNNNNNNNNNNNNNNANNTGGAANN
NNNACGTCNNNNTNGTCTNNNNNNNNGNNNNNNNCNCTANNNNNNNAANCGNNNGNNNTTGGNNNNGNNN
NNNAANNTTNNNNNTNCTTN
