>Addgene plasmid #72550 | MSCV-NSD3-short del(280-342) | depositor partial sequence | sequence record 133005 | MSCV-NSD3-short del(280-342) sequence 1208 bps
NNNNNNNNNNCNNAANNNANNAGGANNNNAGCAACAAGCATGACTCATCAAGATCTGAAGAGCGCAAGTC
ACACAAAATCCCCAAATTAGAACCAGAGGAACAAAATAGACCAAATGAGAGGGTTGACACTGTATCAGAA
AAACCAAGGGAAGAACCAGTACTAAAAGAGGAAGCCCCAGTTCAGCCAATACTATCTTCTGTTCCAACAA
CGGAAGTGTCCACTGGTGTTAAGTTTCAGGTTGGCGATCTTGTGTGGTCCAAGGTGGGAGCAACCAAACA
AGCCAGCAATCACTCTGAGAAACAAAAGATTCGGAAACCCCGACCTCAGAGAGAACGTGCTCAGTGGGAT
ATTGGCATTGCCCATGCAGAGAAAGCATTGAAAATGACTCGAGAAGAAAGAATAGAACAGTATACTTTTA
TTTACATTGATAAACAGCCTGAAGAGGCTTTATCCCAAGCAAAAAAGAGTGTTGCCTCCAAAACCGAAGT
TAAAAAAACCCGACGACCAAGATCTGTGCTGAATACTCAGCCAGAACAGACCAATGCAGGGGAGGTGGCC
TCCTCACTCTCAAGTACTGAAATTCGGAGACATAGCCAGAGGCGGCACACAAGTGCGGAAGAGGAAGAGC
CACCGCCTGTTAAAATAGCCTGGAAAACTGCGGCAGCAAGGAAATCCTTACCAGCTTCCATTACGATGCA
CAAAGGGAGCCTGGATTTGCAGAAGTGTAACATGTCTCCAGTTGTGAAAATTGAACAAGTGTTTGCTCTT
CAGAATGCTACAGGGGATGGGAAATTTATCGATCAATTTGTTTATTCAACAAAGGGAATTGGTAACAAAA
CAGAAATAAGTGTCAGGGGGCAAGACAGGCTTATAATTTCTACACCAAACCAGAGAAATGAAAAGCCAAC
GCAGAGTGTATCATCTCCTGAAGCAACATCTGGTTCTACAGGCTCAGTAGAAAAGAAGCAACAGAGAAGA
TCAATTAGAACTCGTTCTGAATCNNAGAANTCCACTGAGGTTGTGCCAANNANAAGATCAAAAAGGAGCA
GGTTGAANNAGTTCCTCAGGCTACAGTGAANNNNGGATTACAGAANGGNNCGGCGGACCGGGNANTGCAG
GGCTCTGTCAANNNNNNNNNNNNNNCCGTNNNNNNNNNNNTNGAGGANNNNGTGGACGGANNNNNTTCNA
ANGACCTNNNCGGGNANN
