>Addgene plasmid #72550 | MSCV-NSD3-short del(280-342) | depositor partial sequence | sequence record 133007 | MSCV-NSD3-short del(280-342) sequence 1264 bps
NNNNNNNTNNNNNNNNNNNNNNCCTCNCTCCTTCTCTAGGCGCCGGAATTAGATCCACCATGGATTTCTC
TTTCTCTTTCATGCAAGGGATCATGGGAAACACAATTCAGCAACCACCTCAACTCATTGACTCCGCCAAC
ATCCGTCAGGAGGATGCCTTTGATAACAACAGTGACATTGCTGAAGATGGTGGCCAGACACCATATGAAG
CTACTTTGCAGCAAGGCTTTCAGTACCCAGCTACAACAGAAGATCTTCCTCCACTCACAAATGGGTATCC
ATCATCAATCAGTGTGTATGAAACTCAAACCAAATACCAGTCATATAATCAGTATCCTAATGGGTCAGCC
AATGGCTTTGGTGCAGTTAGAAACTTTAGCCCCACTGACTATTATCATTCAGAAATTCCAAACACAAGAC
CACATGAAATTCTGGAAAAACCTTCCCCTCCACAGCCACCACCTCCTCCTTCGGTACCACAAACTGTGAT
TCCAAAGAAGACTGGCTCACCTGAAATTAAACTAAAAATAACCAAAACTATCCAGAATGGCAGGGAATTG
TTTGAGTCTTCCCTTTGTGGAGACCTTTTAAATGAAGTACAGGCAAGTGAGCACACGAAATCAAAGCATG
AAAGCAGAAAAGAAAAGAGGAAAAAAAGCAACAAGCATGACTCATCAAGATCTGAAGAGCGCAAGTCACA
CAAAATCCCCAAATTAGAACCAGAGGAACAAAATAGACCAAATGAGAGGGTTGACACTGTATCAGAAAAA
CCAAGGGAAGAACCAGTACTAAAAGAGGAAGCCCCAGTTCAGCCAATACTATCTTCTGTTCCAACAACGG
AAGTGTCCACTGGTGTTAAGTTTCAGGTTGGCGATCTTGTGTGGTCCAAGGTGGGAGCAACCAAACAAGC
CAGCAATCACTCTGAGAANCAAAAGATTCGGAAACCCCGACCTCAGAGAGAACGTGCTCAGTGGGATATT
GGCATTGCCCATGCAGAGAAAGCATTGAAAATGACTCGAGAAGAAANNTANANCAGTATACTTTTATTNA
CATTGATAANCAGCCTGAAAAGNTTNNNNCCAAGCAAAANNNNNNNNNCNNCCAANCCNAATTAAAAANC
CNGANNNNNNNNNNNGNNNNAANNNCNCNNNNNNNNCNNNGNNGGNNNNNGNNTCTNNNNNNNNNNNNNN
AATNCNNANNNNNCCNNNNNNNNNNNNNTNNNNANNNANNNCCCNNNNNNNNNNNCNNAANNNGNNNNNN
NNNN
