>Addgene plasmid #72550 | MSCV-NSD3-short del(280-342) | addgene partial sequence | sequence record 135287 | pLXSN5 5'-CCCTTGAACCTCCTCGTTCGACC-3'
TCCTCCCTTTATCCAGCCCTCACTCCTTCTCTAGGCGCCGGAATTAGATCCACCATGGATTTCTCTTTCT
CTTTCATGCAAGGGATCATGGGAAACACAATTCAGCAACCACCTCAACTCATTGACTCCGCCAACATCCG
TCAGGAGGATGCCTTTGATAACAACAGTGACATTGCTGAAGATGGTGGCCAGACACCATATGAAGCTACT
TTGCAGCAAGGCTTTCAGTACCCAGCTACAACAGAAGATCTTCCTCCACTCACAAATGGGTATCCATCAT
CAATCAGTGTGTATGAAACTCAAACCAAATACCAGTCATATAATCAGTATCCTAATGGGTCAGCCAATGG
CTTTGGTGCAGTTAGAAACTTTAGCCCCACTGACTATTATCATTCAGAAATTCCAAACACAAGACCACAT
GAAATTCTGGAAAAACCTTCCCCTCCACAGCCACCACCTCCTCCTTCGGTACCACAAACTGTGATTCCAA
AGAAGACTGGCTCACCTGAAATTAAACTAAAAATAACCAAAACTATCCAGAATGGCAGGGAATTGTTTGA
GTCTTCCCTTTGTGGAGACCTTTTAAATGAAGTACAGGCAAGTGAGCACACGAAATCAAAGCATGAAAGC
AGAAAAGAAAAGAGGAAAAAAAGCAACAAGCATGACTCATCAAGATCTGAAGAGCGCAAGTCACACAAAA
TCCCCAAATTAGAACCAGAGGAACAAAATAGACCAAATGAGAGGGTTGACACTGTATCAGAAAAACCAAG
GGAAGAACCAGTACTAAAAGAGGAAGCCCCAGTTCAGCCAATACTATCTTCTGTTCCAACAACGGAAGTG
TCCACTGGTGTTAAGTTTCAGGTTGGCGATCTTGTGTGGTCCAAGGTGGGAGCAACCAAACAAGCCAGCA
ATCACTCTGAGAAACAAAAGATTCGGAAACCCCGACCTCAGAGAGAACGTGCTCAGTGGGATATTGGCAT
TGCCCATGCAGAGAAAGCATTGAAAATGACTCGAGAAGAAAGAATAGAACAGTATACTTTTATTTACATT
GATAAACAGCCTGAAGAGGCTTTATCCCAAGCAAAA
