>Addgene plasmid #72550 | MSCV-NSD3-short del(280-342) | addgene partial sequence | sequence record 135288 | MSCV_C_rev2 5'-ggccagaggccacttgtgtagcgcc-3'
CCAGCGGGGCTGCTAAAGCGCATGCTCCAGACTGCCTTGGGAAAAGCGCCTCCCCTACCCGGTAGAATTC
TCATCACTTGTCATCGTCATCCTTGTAATCGATATCATGATCTTTATAATCACCGTCATGGTCTTTGTAA
TCGCCTCCGTCCACAGTTTCCTCAATCGCTGCGGAGACGGAGCTGTCACTGAATCTGACAGAGCCCTGCA
CTCCCCGGTCCGCCGACCCTTTCTGTAATCCAGTCTTCACTGTAGCCTGAGGAACTGTTTCAACCTGCTC
CTTTTTGATCTTCTTCTTTGGCACAACCTCAGTGGATTTCTCTGATTCAGAACGAGTTCTAATTGATCTT
CTCTGTTGCTTCTTTTCTACTGAGCCTGTAGAACCAGATGTTGCTTCAGGAGATGATACACTCTGCGTTG
GCTTTTCATTTCTCTGGTTTGGTGTAGAAATTATAAGCCTGTCTTGCCCCCTGACACTTATTTCTGTTTT
GTTACCAATTCCCTTTGTTGAATAAACAAATTGATCGATAAATTTCCCATCCCCTGTAGCATTCTGAAGA
GCAAACACTTGTTCAATTTTCACAACTGGAGACATGTTACACTTCTGCAAATCCAGGCTCCCTTTGTGCA
TCGTAATGGAAGCTGGTAAGGATTTCCTTGCTGCCGCAGTTTTCCAGGCTATTTTAACAGGCGGTGGCTC
TTCCTCTTCCGCACTTGTGTGCCGCCTCTGGCTATGTCTCCGAATTTCAGTACTTGAGAGTGAGGAGGCC
ACCTCCCCTGCATTGGTCTGTTCTGGCTGAGTATTCAGCACAGATCTTGGTCGTCGGGTTTTTTTAACTT
CGGTTTTGGAGGCAACACTCTTTTTTGCTTGGGATAAAGCCTCTTCAGGCTGTTTATCAATGTAAATAAA
AGTATACTGTTCTATTCTTTCTTCTCGAGTCATTTTCAATGCTTTCTCTGCATGGGCAATGCCAATATCC
CACTGAGCACGTTCTCTCTGAGGTCGGGGTTTCCGAATCTTTTGTTTCTCAGAGTGATTGCTGGCTTGTT
TGGTTGCTCCCACCTTGGACCACACAAGATCGCCAACCTGAAACT
